Addgene plasmid #154785: pUC_h7SK M15 (UUA)
Purpose: plasmid with single copy of Mma PylT M15 mutant (UUA anticodon)
Depositing lab: Simon Elsaesser. Depositing organization: Karolinska Institutet. Publication: Site-Specific Incorporation of Two ncAAs for Two-Color Bioorthogonal Labeling and Crosslinking of Proteins on Live Mammalian Cells. Meineke B, Heimgartner J, Eirich J, Landreh M, Elsasser SJ. Cell Rep. 2020 Jun 23;31(12):107811. doi: 10.1016/j.celrep.2020.107811. PubMed 32579937.
Backbone
  Vector backbone: pUC
  Backbone manufacturer: IDT
  Vector type: Mammalian Expression
Growth in bacteria
  Bacterial resistance: Kanamycin, 50 μg/mL
  Growth temperature: 37°C
  Growth strain: NEB Stable
  Copy number: High Copy
Gene/Insert
  Gene/Insert name: Mma PylT
  Species: Methanosarcina mazei
  Insert size (bp): 312
  Mutation: UUA anticodon and G10A, G14U, G16U, C20U, C52A
  Promoter: h7SK
  Cloning method: Unknown
Terms and licenses: Academic/Nonprofit Terms; Industry Terms: Not Available to Industry
Depositor comments: M15 PylT described by Serfling et al., 2018 (PMID: 29177436 )
How to cite: pUC_h7SK M15 (UUA) was a gift from Simon Elsaesser (Addgene plasmid # 154785 ; http://n2t.net/addgene:154785 ; RRID:Addgene_154785)
