[The description below was written by a language model from this plasmid's Addgene catalogue record and pLannotate feature annotations shown in this document.]
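Description:
pUC_h7SK M15 (UUA) is a small (about 3.06 kb) pUC-type plasmid from a commercial gene-synthesis backbone, classed as a mammalian expression vector. It carries a single copy of an engineered pyrrolysyl tRNA gene. It is maintained in E. coli at high copy through the ColE1/pUC origin and selected with kanamycin through an aph(3')-Ia aminoglycoside phosphotransferase gene, which the annotation places downstream of a cat promoter. The rest of the backbone is residual cloning-vector sequence: fragments of lacZα, lacI, rop and the bom region, plus the lac promoter, operator and CAP site. None of these has a role in the payload. No mammalian selection cassette or episomal replication element is annotated, so the plasmid appears suited to transient transfection.

The 312 bp insert is the Methanosarcina mazei PylT gene under the human 7SK promoter, an RNA polymerase III promoter commonly used to drive small non-coding RNAs in mammalian cells. The feature tables detect the roughly 70 nt tRNA but do not annotate the promoter, which presumably lies in the unannotated stretch upstream of it. The tRNA is the M15 variant, carrying G10A, G14U, G16U, C20U and C52A, a previously described mutant PylT. Its anticodon is changed to UUA, which pairs with the UAA (ochre) stop codon rather than the amber codon read by wild-type PylT.

No synthetase or reporter is encoded, so the plasmid would be co-delivered with a matching pyrrolysyl-tRNA synthetase and a target gene bearing the relevant stop codon. The associated work concerns site-specific incorporation of two non-canonical amino acids for two-colour bioorthogonal labelling and crosslinking of proteins on live mammalian cells. The depositor and sequencing-derived records differ by one nucleotide in length and have matching annotations.
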