Features (pLannotate 1.2.2; 11 found; start..end, strand, type, name):
    137..236     +  misc_feature   bom (fragment): basis of mobility region from pBR322
    242..396     -  CDS            lacZα (fragment): LacZα fragment of β-galactosidase; lacZ fragment
    750..818     +  ncRNA          tRNA: Accession: RF00005 - tRNA
    908..924     -  protein_bind   lac operator: The lac repressor binds to the lac operator to inhibit transcription in E. coli. This inhibition can be relieved by adding lactose or isopropyl-β-D-thiogalactopyranoside (IPTG). lac repressor encoded by lacI
    932..962     -  promoter       lac promoter: promoter for the E. coli lac operon
    977..998     -  protein_bind   CAP binding site: CAP binding activates transcription in the presence of cAMP. E. coli catabolite activator protein
   1011..1103    -  CDS            lacI (fragment): lac repressor; lacI; The lac repressor binds to the lac operator to inhibit transcription in E. coli. This inhibition can be relieved by adding lactose or isopropyl-β-D-thiogalactopyranoside (IPTG).
   1286..1874    -  rep_origin     ori: high-copy-number ColE1/pMB1/pBR322/pUC origin of replication
   2045..2860    -  CDS            KanR: aminoglycoside phosphotransferase; aph(3')-Ia; confers resistance to kanamycin in bacteria or G418 (Geneticin®) in eukaryotes
   2861..2963    -  promoter       cat promoter: promoter of the E. coli cat gene encoding chloramphenicol acetyltransferase
   3058..35      +  CDS            rop (fragment) (across the origin): Rop protein, which maintains plasmids at low copy number; rop
>Addgene plasmid #154785 | pUC_h7SK M15 (UUA) | depositor full sequence | sequence record 299372 | Full Sequence
TCGCGCGTTTCGGTGATGACGGTGAAAACCTCTGACACATGCAGCTCCCGGAGACGGTCACAGCTTGTCT
GTAAGCGGATGCCGGGAGCAGACAAGCCCGTCAGGGCGCGTCAGCGGGTGTTGGCGGGTGTCGGGGCTGG
CTTAACTATGCGGCATCAGAGCAGATTGTACTGAGAGTGCACCAAATGCGGTGTGAAATACCGCACAGAT
GCGTAAGGAGAAAATACCGCATCAGGCGCCATTCGCCATTCAGGCTGCGCAACTGTTGGGAAGGGCGATC
GGTGCGGGCCTCATCGCTATTACGCCAGCTGGCGAAAGGGGGATGTGCTGCAAGGCGATTAAGTTGGGTA
ACGCCAGGGTTTTCCCAGTCACGACGTTGTAAAACGACGGCCAGTGCAACGCGATGACGATGGATAGCGA
TTCATCGATGAGCTGACCCGATCGCCGCCGCCGGAGGGTTGCGTTTGAGACGGGCGACAGATTTTCTAGA
GCACTAGTGGCCTTGGAGTGCAGTATTTAGCATGCCCCACCCATCTGCAAGGCATTCTGGATAGTGTCAA
AACAGCCGGAAATCAAGTCCGTTTATCTCAAACTTTAGCATTTTGGGAATAAATGATATTTGCTATGCTG
GTTAAATTAGATTTTAGTTAAATTTCCTGCTGAAGCTCTAGTACGATAAGTAACTTGACCTAAGTGTAAA
GTTGAGATTTCCTTCAGGTTTATATAGCTTGTGCGCCGCCTGGGTACCTCGGAAACCTGGTCAGGGAGAC
CGAACGGACTTTAAATCCGTTCAGCCGGGTTCGATTCCCGGGGTTTCCGGACAAGTGCGGTTTTTATCAG
TTCTGGACCAGCGAGCTGTGCTGCGACTCGTGGCGTAATCATGGTCATAGCTGTTTCCTGTGTGAAATTG
TTATCCGCTCACAATTCCACACAACATACGAGCCGGAAGCATAAAGTGTAAAGCCTGGGGTGCCTAATGA
GTGAGCTAACTCACATTAATTGCGTTGCGCTCACTGCCCGCTTTCCAGTCGGGAAACCTGTCGTGCCAGC
TGCATTAATGAATCGGCCAACGCGCGGGGAGAGGCGGTTTGCGTATTGGGCGCTCTTCCGCTTCCTCGCT
CACTGACTCGCTGCGCTCGGTCGTTCGGCTGCGGCGAGCGGTATCAGCTCACTCAAAGGCGGTAATACGG
TTATCCACAGAATCAGGGGATAACGCAGGAAAGAACATGTGAGCAAAAGGCCAGCAAAAGGCCAGGAACC
GTAAAAAGGCCGCGTTGCTGGCGTTTTTCCATAGGCTCCGCCCCCCTGACGAGCATCACAAAAATCGACG
CTCAAGTCAGAGGTGGCGAAACCCGACAGGACTATAAAGATACCAGGCGTTTCCCCCTGGAAGCTCCCTC
GTGCGCTCTCCTGTTCCGACCCTGTCGCTTACCGGATACCTGTCCGCCTTTCTCCCTTCGGGAAGCGTGG
CGCTTTCTCATAGCTCACGCTGTAGGTATCTCAGTTCGGTGTAGGTCGTTCGCTCCAAGCTGGGCTGTGT
GCACGAACCCCCCGTTCAGCCCGACCGCTGCGCCTTATCCGGTAACTATCGTCTTGAGTCCAACCCGGTA
AGACACGACTTATCGCCACTGGCAGCAGCCACTGGTAACAGGATTAGCAGAGCGAGGTATGTAGGCGGTG
CTACAGAGTTCTTGAAGTGGTGGCCTAACTACGGCTACACTAGAAGAACAGTATTTGGTATCTGCGCTCT
GCTGAAGCCAGTTACCTTCGGAAAAAGAGTTGGTAGCTCTTGATCCGGCAAACAAACCACCGCTGGTAGC
GGTGGTTTTTTTGTTTGCAAGCAGCAGATTACGCGCAGAAAAAAAGGATCTCAAGAAGATCCTTTGATCT
TTTCTACGGGGTCTGACGCTCAGTGGAACGAAAACTCACGTTAAGGGATTTTGGTCATGAGATTATCAAA
AAGGATCTTCACCTAGATCCTTTTAAATTAAAAATGAAGTTTTAAATCAATCTAAAGTATATATGAGTAA
ACTTGGTCTGACAGTTAGAAAAACTCATCGAGCATCAAGTGAAACTGCAATTTATTCATATCAGGATTAT
CAATACCATATTTTTGAAAAAGCCGTTTCTGTAATGAAGGAGAAAACTCACCGAGGCAGTTCCATAGGAT
GGCAAGATCCTGGTATCGGTCTGCGATTCCGACTCGTCCAACATCAATACAACCTATTAATTTCCCCTCG
TCAAAAATAAGGTTATCAAGTGAGAAATCACCATGAGTGACGACTGAATCCGGTGAGAATGGCAAGAGTT
TATGCATTTCTTTCCAGACTTGTTCAACAGGCCAGCCATTACGCTCGTCATCAAAATCACTCGCACCAAC
CAAACCGTTATTCATTCGTGATTGCGCCTGAGCGAGACGAAATACGCGATCGCCGTTAAAAGGACAATTA
CAAACAGGAATCGAATGCAACCGGCGCAGGAACACTGCCAGCGCATCAACAATATTTTCACCTGAATCAG
GATATTCTTCTAATACCTGGAATGCTGTTTTCCCTGGGATCGCAGTGGTGAGTAACCATGCATCATCAGG
AGTACGGATAAAATGCTTGATGGTCGGAAGAGGCATAAATTCCGTCAGCCAGTTTAGCCTGACCATCTCA
TCTGTAACATCATTGGCAACGCTACCTTTGCCATGTTTCAGAAACAACTCTGGCGCATCGGGCTTCCCAT
ACAATCGATAGATTGTCGCACCTGATTGCCCGACATTATCGCGAGCCCATTTATACCCATATAAATCAGC
ATCCATGTTGGAATTTAATCGCGGCTTCAAGCAAGACGTTTCCCGTTGAATATGGCTCATTTTAGCTTCC
TTAGCTCCTGAAAATCTCGATAACTCAAAAAATACGCCCGGTAGTGATCTTATTTCATTATGGTGAAAGT
TGGAACCTCTTACGTGCCGATCACACATTTCCCCGAAAAGTGCCACCTGACGTCTAAGAAACCATTATTA
TCATGACATTAACCTATAAAAATAGGCGTATCACGAGGCCCTTTCGTC
