Features (pLannotate 1.2.2; 11 found; start..end, strand, type, name):
    137..236     +  misc_feature   bom (fragment): basis of mobility region from pBR322
    242..396     -  CDS            lacZα (fragment): LacZα fragment of β-galactosidase; lacZ fragment
    751..819     +  ncRNA          tRNA: Accession: RF00005 - tRNA
    909..925     -  protein_bind   lac operator: The lac repressor binds to the lac operator to inhibit transcription in E. coli. This inhibition can be relieved by adding lactose or isopropyl-β-D-thiogalactopyranoside (IPTG). lac repressor encoded by lacI
    933..963     -  promoter       lac promoter: promoter for the E. coli lac operon
    978..999     -  protein_bind   CAP binding site: CAP binding activates transcription in the presence of cAMP. E. coli catabolite activator protein
   1012..1104    -  CDS            lacI (fragment): lac repressor; lacI; The lac repressor binds to the lac operator to inhibit transcription in E. coli. This inhibition can be relieved by adding lactose or isopropyl-β-D-thiogalactopyranoside (IPTG).
   1287..1875    -  rep_origin     ori: high-copy-number ColE1/pMB1/pBR322/pUC origin of replication
   2046..2861    -  CDS            KanR: aminoglycoside phosphotransferase; aph(3')-Ia; confers resistance to kanamycin in bacteria or G418 (Geneticin®) in eukaryotes
   2862..2964    -  promoter       cat promoter: promoter of the E. coli cat gene encoding chloramphenicol acetyltransferase
   3059..35      +  CDS            rop (fragment) (across the origin): Rop protein, which maintains plasmids at low copy number; rop
>Addgene plasmid #154785 | pUC_h7SK M15 (UUA) | addgene full sequence | sequence record 310385 | Addgene NGS Result
TCGCGCGTTTCGGTGATGACGGTGAAAACCTCTGACACATGCAGCTCCCGGAGACGGTCACAGCTTGTCT
GTAAGCGGATGCCGGGAGCAGACAAGCCCGTCAGGGCGCGTCAGCGGGTGTTGGCGGGTGTCGGGGCTGG
CTTAACTATGCGGCATCAGAGCAGATTGTACTGAGAGTGCACCAAATGCGGTGTGAAATACCGCACAGAT
GCGTAAGGAGAAAATACCGCATCAGGCGCCATTCGCCATTCAGGCTGCGCAACTGTTGGGAAGGGCGATC
GGTGCGGGCCTCATCGCTATTACGCCAGCTGGCGAAAGGGGGATGTGCTGCAAGGCGATTAAGTTGGGTA
ACGCCAGGGTTTTCCCAGTCACGACGTTGTAAAACGACGGCCAGTGCAACGCGATGACGATGGATAGCGA
TTCATCGATGAGCTGACCCGATCGCCGCCGCCGGAGGGTTGCGTTTGAGACGGGCGACAGATTTTCTAGA
GCACTAGTGGCCTTGGAGCTGCAGTATTTAGCATGCCCCACCCATCTGCAAGGCATTCTGGATAGTGTCA
AAACAGCCGGAAATCAAGTCCGTTTATCTCAAACTTTAGCATTTTGGGAATAAATGATATTTGCTATGCT
GGTTAAATTAGATTTTAGTTAAATTTCCTGCTGAAGCTCTAGTACGATAAGTAACTTGACCTAAGTGTAA
AGTTGAGATTTCCTTCAGGTTTATATAGCTTGTGCGCCGCCTGGGTACCTCGGAAACCTGGTCAGGGAGA
CCGAACGGACTTTAAATCCGTTCAGCCGGGTTCGATTCCCGGGGTTTCCGGACAAGTGCGGTTTTTATCA
GTTCTGGACCAGCGAGCTGTGCTGCGACTCGTGGCGTAATCATGGTCATAGCTGTTTCCTGTGTGAAATT
GTTATCCGCTCACAATTCCACACAACATACGAGCCGGAAGCATAAAGTGTAAAGCCTGGGGTGCCTAATG
AGTGAGCTAACTCACATTAATTGCGTTGCGCTCACTGCCCGCTTTCCAGTCGGGAAACCTGTCGTGCCAG
CTGCATTAATGAATCGGCCAACGCGCGGGGAGAGGCGGTTTGCGTATTGGGCGCTCTTCCGCTTCCTCGC
TCACTGACTCGCTGCGCTCGGTCGTTCGGCTGCGGCGAGCGGTATCAGCTCACTCAAAGGCGGTAATACG
GTTATCCACAGAATCAGGGGATAACGCAGGAAAGAACATGTGAGCAAAAGGCCAGCAAAAGGCCAGGAAC
CGTAAAAAGGCCGCGTTGCTGGCGTTTTTCCATAGGCTCCGCCCCCCTGACGAGCATCACAAAAATCGAC
GCTCAAGTCAGAGGTGGCGAAACCCGACAGGACTATAAAGATACCAGGCGTTTCCCCCTGGAAGCTCCCT
CGTGCGCTCTCCTGTTCCGACCCTGTCGCTTACCGGATACCTGTCCGCCTTTCTCCCTTCGGGAAGCGTG
GCGCTTTCTCATAGCTCACGCTGTAGGTATCTCAGTTCGGTGTAGGTCGTTCGCTCCAAGCTGGGCTGTG
TGCACGAACCCCCCGTTCAGCCCGACCGCTGCGCCTTATCCGGTAACTATCGTCTTGAGTCCAACCCGGT
AAGACACGACTTATCGCCACTGGCAGCAGCCACTGGTAACAGGATTAGCAGAGCGAGGTATGTAGGCGGT
GCTACAGAGTTCTTGAAGTGGTGGCCTAACTACGGCTACACTAGAAGAACAGTATTTGGTATCTGCGCTC
TGCTGAAGCCAGTTACCTTCGGAAAAAGAGTTGGTAGCTCTTGATCCGGCAAACAAACCACCGCTGGTAG
CGGTGGTTTTTTTGTTTGCAAGCAGCAGATTACGCGCAGAAAAAAAGGATCTCAAGAAGATCCTTTGATC
TTTTCTACGGGGTCTGACGCTCAGTGGAACGAAAACTCACGTTAAGGGATTTTGGTCATGAGATTATCAA
AAAGGATCTTCACCTAGATCCTTTTAAATTAAAAATGAAGTTTTAAATCAATCTAAAGTATATATGAGTA
AACTTGGTCTGACAGTTAGAAAAACTCATCGAGCATCAAGTGAAACTGCAATTTATTCATATCAGGATTA
TCAATACCATATTTTTGAAAAAGCCGTTTCTGTAATGAAGGAGAAAACTCACCGAGGCAGTTCCATAGGA
TGGCAAGATCCTGGTATCGGTCTGCGATTCCGACTCGTCCAACATCAATACAACCTATTAATTTCCCCTC
GTCAAAAATAAGGTTATCAAGTGAGAAATCACCATGAGTGACGACTGAATCCGGTGAGAATGGCAAGAGT
TTATGCATTTCTTTCCAGACTTGTTCAACAGGCCAGCCATTACGCTCGTCATCAAAATCACTCGCACCAA
CCAAACCGTTATTCATTCGTGATTGCGCCTGAGCGAGACGAAATACGCGATCGCCGTTAAAAGGACAATT
ACAAACAGGAATCGAATGCAACCGGCGCAGGAACACTGCCAGCGCATCAACAATATTTTCACCTGAATCA
GGATATTCTTCTAATACCTGGAATGCTGTTTTCCCTGGGATCGCAGTGGTGAGTAACCATGCATCATCAG
GAGTACGGATAAAATGCTTGATGGTCGGAAGAGGCATAAATTCCGTCAGCCAGTTTAGCCTGACCATCTC
ATCTGTAACATCATTGGCAACGCTACCTTTGCCATGTTTCAGAAACAACTCTGGCGCATCGGGCTTCCCA
TACAATCGATAGATTGTCGCACCTGATTGCCCGACATTATCGCGAGCCCATTTATACCCATATAAATCAG
CATCCATGTTGGAATTTAATCGCGGCTTCAAGCAAGACGTTTCCCGTTGAATATGGCTCATTTTAGCTTC
CTTAGCTCCTGAAAATCTCGATAACTCAAAAAATACGCCCGGTAGTGATCTTATTTCATTATGGTGAAAG
TTGGAACCTCTTACGTGCCGATCACACATTTCCCCGAAAAGTGCCACCTGACGTCTAAGAAACCATTATT
ATCATGACATTAACCTATAAAAATAGGCGTATCACGAGGCCCTTTCGTC
